Addgene plasmid #214355: pCMV-SlugCBE-NNG-P2A-puro
Depositing lab: Yongming Wang. Publication: Phage-assisted evolution of compact Cas9 variants targeting a simple NNG PAM. Qi T, Wang Y, Yang Y, Gao S, Liu J, Huang Q, Tian Y, Tang J, Zheng WV, Wang Y. Nat Chem Biol. 2023 Dec 5. doi: 10.1038/s41589-023-01481-5. PubMed 38052959.
Backbone
  Vector backbone: CMV
  Vector type: Mammalian Expression
Growth in bacteria
  Bacterial resistance: Ampicillin, 100 μg/mL
  Growth temperature: 37°C
  Growth strain: DH5alpha
  Copy number: High Copy
Gene/Insert
  Gene/Insert name: SlugCBE-NNG and puromycin resistance genes
  Species: Synthetic
  Mutation: Q782R/S888R/L906R/N984S/E1012K/K1016I
  Cloning method: Gibson Cloning
Terms and licenses: Academic/Nonprofit Terms; Industry Terms: Not Available to Industry
How to cite: pCMV-SlugCBE-NNG-P2A-puro was a gift from Yongming Wang (Addgene plasmid # 214355 ; http://n2t.net/addgene:214355 ; RRID:Addgene_214355)
