[The description below was written by a language model from this plasmid's Addgene catalogue record and pLannotate feature annotations shown in this document.]
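Description:
pCMV-SlugCBE-NNG-P2A-puro is a mammalian expression plasmid of about 8.7 kb that encodes a compact cytosine base editor together with a puromycin selection marker. It is maintained in E. coli through a high-copy ColE1/pUC-type origin and an ampicillin resistance gene (β-lactamase) driven by its own bla promoter. Short remnants of lac regulatory elements, a pBluescript polylinker, an SV40 promoter fragment and a bom fragment are backbone leftovers with no evident role in the payload.

The expression cassette is driven by the human CMV immediate-early enhancer and promoter, with a T7 promoter just downstream that could support in vitro transcription. The open reading frame begins with rat APOBEC1 cytidine deaminase, followed by a Cas9 coding region of roughly 3.2 kb that the automated annotation matched to Staphylococcus aureus Cas9. The construct name and catalogue entry instead identify it as a Slug-type small Cas9 variant carrying the substitutions Q782R, S888R, L906R, N984S, E1012K and K1016I. According to the associated publication title, these came from phage-assisted evolution toward recognition of a simple NNG PAM. A uracil glycosylase inhibitor (UGI) from phage PBS2 follows, which blocks excision of the uracil produced by deamination and so favours C-to-T conversion. As the name indicates, a P2A self-cleaving peptide links the editor to puromycin N-acetyltransferase, so both proteins come from one transcript, which terminates at a bGH polyadenylation signal.

No guide RNA cassette is annotated, so the sgRNA presumably has to be supplied separately. The plasmid is suited to transfection-based cytosine base editing in mammalian cells at sites with NNG PAMs, with puromycin enrichment of cells expressing the editor.
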