Features (pLannotate 1.2.2; 18 found; start..end, strand, type, name):
    160..363     +  promoter       CMV promoter: human cytomegalovirus (CMV) immediate early promoter
    405..423     +  promoter       T7 promoter: promoter for bacteriophage T7 RNA polymerase
    494..1177    +  CDS            Apobec1: ABEC1_RAT - Experimental evidence at protein level: Swiss-Prot protein existence level 1. Catalytic component of the apolipoprotein B mRNA editing enzyme complex which is responsible for the postranscriptional editing of a CAA codon for Gln to a UAA codon for stop in the APOB mRNA. May also play a role in the epigenetic regulation of gene expression by participating in DNA demethylation. From Rattus norvegicus (Rat).
   1277..4429    +  CDS            cas9: CAS9_STAAU - Experimental evidence at protein level: Swiss-Prot protein existence level 1. CRISPR (clustered regularly interspaced short palindromic repeat) is an adaptive immune system that provides protection against mobile genetic elements (viruses, transposable elements and conjugative plasmids). CRISPR clusters contain spacers, sequences complementary to antecedent mobile elements, and target invading nucleic acids. CRISPR clusters are transcribed and processed into CRISPR RNA (crRNA). In type II CRISPR systems correct processing of pre-crRNA requires a trans- encoded small RNA (tracrRNA)
   4742..4990    +  CDS            UGI: UNGI_BPPB2 - Experimental evidence at protein level: Swiss-Prot protein existence level 1. This protein binds specifically and reversibly to the host uracil-DNA glycosylase, preventing removal of uracil residues from PBS2 DNA by the host uracil-excision repair system. From Bacillus phage PBS2 (Bacteriophage PBS2).
   5120..5717    +  CDS            PuroR (fragment): puromycin N-acetyltransferase; pac from Streptomyces; confers resistance to puromycin
   5804..6028    +  polyA_signal   bGH poly(A) signal: bovine growth hormone polyadenylation signal
   6032..6053    +  promoter       SV40 promoter (fragment): SV40 enhancer and early promoter
   6058..6074    +  misc_feature   MCS (fragment): pBluescript multiple cloning site
   6123..6139    -  protein_bind   lac operator: The lac repressor binds to the lac operator to inhibit transcription in E. coli. This inhibition can be relieved by adding lactose or isopropyl-β-D-thiogalactopyranoside (IPTG). lac repressor encoded by lacI
   6147..6177    -  promoter       lac promoter: promoter for the E. coli lac operon
   6192..6213    -  protein_bind   CAP binding site: CAP binding activates transcription in the presence of cAMP. E. coli catabolite activator protein
   6226..6316    -  CDS            lacI (fragment): lac repressor; lacI; The lac repressor binds to the lac operator to inhibit transcription in E. coli. This inhibition can be relieved by adding lactose or isopropyl-β-D-thiogalactopyranoside (IPTG).
   6494..7082    -  rep_origin     ori: high-copy-number ColE1/pMB1/pBR322/pUC origin of replication
   7253..8113    -  CDS            AmpR: β-lactamase; bla; confers resistance to ampicillin, carbenicillin, and related antibiotics
   8114..8218    -  promoter       AmpR promoter: bla
   8289..8333    -  misc_feature   bom (fragment): basis of mobility region from pBR322
   8488..159     +  enhancer       CMV enhancer (across the origin): human cytomegalovirus immediate early enhancer
>Addgene plasmid #214355 | pCMV-SlugCBE-NNG-P2A-puro | addgene full sequence | sequence record 424629 | Addgene NGS Result
GCCCACTTGGCAGTACATCAAGTGTATCATATGCCAAGTACGCCCCCTATTGACGTCAATGACGGTAAAT
GGCCCGCCTGGCATTATGCCCAGTACATGACCTTATGGGACTTTCCTACTTGGCAGTACATCTACGTATT
AGTCATCGCTATTACCATGGTGATGCGGTTTTGGCAGTACATCAATGGGCGTGGATAGCGGTTTGACTCA
CGGGGATTTCCAAGTCTCCACCCCATTGACGTCAATGGGAGTTTGTTTTGGCACCAAAATCAACGGGACT
TTCCAAAATGTCGTAACAACTCCGCCCCATTGACGCAAATGGGCGGTAGGCGTGTACGGTGGGAGGTCTA
TATAAGCAGAGCTGGTTTAGTGAACCGTCAGATCCGCTAGAGATCCGCGGCCGCTAATACGACTCACTAT
AGGGAGAGCCGCCACCATGAAACGGACAGCCGACGGAAGCGAGTTCGAGTCACCAAAGAAGAAGCGGAAA
GTCAGCAGTGAAACCGGACCAGTGGCAGTGGACCCAACCCTGAGGAGACGGATTGAGCCCCATGAATTTG
AAGTGTTCTTTGACCCAAGGGAGCTGAGGAAGGAGACATGCCTGCTGTACGAGATCAAGTGGGGCACAAG
CCACAAGATCTGGCGCCACAGCTCCAAGAACACCACAAAGCACGTGGAAGTGAATTTCATCGAGAAGTTT
ACCTCCGAGCGGCACTTCTGCCCCTCTACCAGCTGTTCCATCACATGGTTTCTGTCTTGGAGCCCTTGCG
GCGAGTGTTCCAAGGCCATCACCGAGTTCCTGTCTCAGCACCCTAACGTGACCCTGGTCATCTACGTGGC
CCGGCTGTATCACCACATGGACCAGCAGAACAGGCAGGGCCTGCGCGATCTGGTGAATTCTGGCGTGACC
ATCCAGATCATGACAGCCCCAGAGTACGACTATTGCTGGCGGAACTTCGTGAATTATCCACCTGGCAAGG
AGGCACACTGGCCAAGATACCCACCCCTGTGGATGAAGCTGTATGCACTGGAGCTGCACGCAGGAATCCT
GGGCCTGCCTCCATGTCTGAATATCCTGCGGAGAAAGCAGCCCCAGCTGACATTTTTCACCATTGCTCTG
CAGTCTTGTCACTATCAGCGGCTGCCTCCTCATATTCTGTGGGCTACAGGCCTGAAGTCCGGAGGATCTA
GCGGAGGCTCCTCTGGCTCTGAGACACCTGGCACAAGCGAGAGCGCAACACCTGAAAGCAGCGGGGGCAG
CAGCGGGGGGTCAAACCAAAAATTCATACTGGGACTGGCCATCGGAATCACCAGCGTGGGCTACGGCCTG
ATCGACTACGAGACAAAGAATATCATCGATGCCGGCGTTAGACTGTTCCCCGAGGCCAACGTGGAAAACA
ACGAGGGAAGAAGGTCCAAACGTGGAAGCAGAAGACTGAAGCGACGCCGCATTCACAGACTTGAACGGGT
GAAGAAGCTGCTCGAGGATTATAATCTGCTGGATCAGTCCCAGATTCCTCAGTCTACAAACCCCTACGCC
ATCCGCGTGAAGGGCCTGTCTGAAGCCCTGAGCAAGGACGAACTCGTGATTGCCCTGCTCCATATCGCCA
AGAGAAGAGGCATCCACAAGATCGACGTGATCGACAGCAACGACGACGTGGGGAACGAGCTCAGCACCAA
GGAACAGCTGAATAAGAACAGCAAGCTGCTGAAAGACAAATTTGTGTGCCAGATCCAGCTGGAAAGAATG
AATGAGGGCCAGGTGCGGGGAGAGAAAAACCGGTTCAAGACCGCTGATATCATCAAGGAAATCATCCAGC
TGCTGAATGTGCAGAAGAACTTCCACCAGCTGGACGAGAACTTCATCAACAAGTACATCGAACTGGTTGA
GATGAGACGGGAATACTTCGAGGGCCCCGGCAAGGGCAGTCCATATGGCTGGGAAGGCGACCCTAAGGCT
TGGTACGAGACACTGATGGGCCACTGCACCTACTTCCCAGATGAGCTGAGAAGCGTGAAATACGCCTACA
GTGCCGACCTGTTCAACGCTCTGAACGACCTGAACAACCTGGTCATCCAAAGAGATGGACTGTCTAAGCT
CGAGTATCATGAGAAGTATCACATCATCGAGAACGTGTTCAAGCAGAAGAAGAAACCTACACTGAAGCAG
ATCGCCAATGAGATCAATGTCAACCCTGAAGATATCAAGGGCTACAGAATCACAAAGTCTGGCAAGCCCC
AGTTTACCGAGTTTAAGCTCTACCACGACCTGAAAAGCGTGCTGTTTGACCAGAGCATCCTGGAGAACGA
AGACGTGCTGGACCAGATCGCTGAGATCCTGACCATCTACCAGGACAAGGATAGCATCAAATCTAAGCTG
ACGGAACTGGACATCCTGCTGAACGAGGAAGATAAGGAAAACATCGCCCAGCTGACTGGCTACACCGGGA
CCCACCGGCTCAGCCTGAAATGCATCCGGCTGGTCCTGGAAGAGCAGTGGTATTCTAGCCGGAACCAGAT
GGAAATCTTCACCCACCTGAACATTAAGCCTAAGAAGATCAACCTGACAGCCGCCAACAAGATCCCGAAG
GCTATGATCGACGAGTTCATCCTGAGCCCTGTGGTGAAGAGGACCTTCGGCCAGGCCATTAACCTTATTA
ACAAGATCATAGAAAAGTACGGCGTGCCTGAAGATATCATCATCGAGCTGGCCAGAGAAAATAATAGCAA
GGACAAGCAGAAGTTCATCAATGAGATGCAGAAAAAGAACGAGAACACCAGAAAGAGAATTAACGAAATC
ATCGGCAAGTATGGCAACCAGAACGCCAAGAGACTGGTCGAGAAGATTAGACTGCACGACGAGCAGGAGG
GCAAGTGCCTGTACTCACTGGAAAGCATCCCTCTGGAGGACCTGCTGAACAACCCCAACCACTACGAGGT
GGACCACATCATTCCAAGATCTGTGTCCTTCGACAACTCTTACCACAACAAAGTGCTCGTGAAGCAGAGC
GAGAACTCCAAAAAATCCAACCTGACCCCTTACCAGTACTTTAACAGCGGCAAGTCCAAGCTCTCTTACA
ACCAGTTTAAACAACACATCCTGAACCTGAGCAAGTCCCAGGATAGAATCAGCAAAAAAAAGAAAGAGTA
TCTGCTGGAAGAACGGGACATCAACAAGTTCGAGGTGCAAAAAGAGTTCATCAATAGAAACCTGGTGGAT
ACCCGGTACGCCACAAGAGAGCTGACAAACTACCTGAAGGCCTACTTCAGCGCCAACAATATGAACGTGA
AGGTGAAAACGATCAACGGCAGCTTCACCGATTACCTGCGGAAAGTGTGGAAGTTTAAGAAGGAACGGAA
CCACGGCTACAAGCACCACGCCGAGGACGCCCTGATTATCGCTAATGCCGATTTCCTGTTCAAAGAGAAC
AAGAAGCTGAAAGCCGTGAACTCTGTGCTGGAAAAACCTGAGATCGAGAGCAAGCAGCTGGATATCCAGG
TGGATAGCGAGGATAACTACAGCGAAATGTTCATCATCCCTAAGCAGGTCCAGGACATCAAGGACTTCAG
AAACTTCAAGTACAGCCACAGAGTGGACAAGAAGCCTAACAGACGGCTGATCAACGATACACTGTACAGC
ACCCGGAAGAAGGACAACTCCACCTACATCGTGCAGACCATCAAAGATATCTATGCCAAAGATAATACCA
CCCTGAAGAAGCAGTTTGACAAGTCACCCGAGAAGTTCCTCATGTACCAACACGATCCGCGGACCTTCGA
GAAGTTGGAAGTGATCATGAAGCAGTACGCTAATGAGAAGAATCCTCTGGCCAAGTACCACGAGGAAACA
GGCGAGTACCTGACCAAATACAGCAAAAAAAACAACGGCCCTATCGTGAAAAGCCTGAAGTACATTGGAA
ACAAGCTGGGCAGACACCTAGATGTGACCCACCAGTTCAAGAGCAGCACCAAGAAGTTGGTGAAGCGGAG
CATCAAGCCTTATAGATTCGACGTCTACCTGACCGACAAGGGATATAAGTTCATCACCATCAGCTACCTG
GACGTGCTGAAGAAAGACAATTACTACTACATACCCGAACAGAAGTACGACAAGCTCAAACTGGGCAAGG
CCATCGACAAAAACGCCAAGTTTATCGCTAGCTTCTACAAGAATGATCTGATCAAGCTGGACGGCGAGAT
CTACAAGATCATCGGCGTGAGTAGCGACACCAGAAACATGATCGAACTGGATCTGCCTGACATCAGATAC
AAAGAATACTGCGAGCTGAACAATATCAAGGGCAAACCTAGAATCATAAAGACCATCGGCAAAAAGGTGA
ATAGCATCGAAAAACTGACAACCGACGTGCTGGGCAACGTGTTCACCAACACCCAGTACACAAAACCTCA
GCTGCTGTTCAAGCGAGGAAATAGCGGCGGGAGCGGCGGGAGCGGGGGGAGCACTAATCTGAGCGACATC
ATTGAGAAGGAGACTGGGAAACAGCTGGTCATTCAGGAGTCCATCCTGATGCTGCCTGAGGAGGTGGAGG
AAGTGATCGGCAACAAGCCAGAGTCTGACATCCTGGTGCACACCGCCTACGACGAGTCCACAGATGAGAA
TGTGATGCTGCTGACCTCTGACGCCCCCGAGTATAAGCCTTGGGCCCTGGTCATCCAGGATTCTAACGGC
GAGAATAAGATCAAGATGCTGAGCGGAGGATCCGGAGGATCTGGAGGCAGCACCAACCTGTCTGACATCA
TCGAGAAGGAGACAGGCAAGCAGCTGGTCATCCAGGAGAGCATCCTGATGCTGCCCGAAGAAGTCGAAGA
AGTGATCGGAAACAAGCCTGAGAGCGATATCCTGGTCCATACCGCCTACGACGAGAGTACCGACGAAAAT
GTGATGCTGCTGACATCCGACGCCCCAGAGTATAAGCCCTGGGCTCTGGTCATCCAGGATTCCAACGGAG
AGAACAAAATCAAAATGCTGTCTGGCGGCTCAAAAAGAACCGCCGACGGCAGCGAATTCGAGCCCAAGAA
GAAGAGGAAAGTCGGAAGCGGAGCTACTAACTTCAGCCTGCTGAAGCAGGCTGGAGACGTGGAGGAGAAC
CCTGGACCTATGACCGAGTACAAGCCCACGGTGCGCCTCGCCACCCGCGACGACGTCCCCAGGGCCGTAC
GCACCCTCGCCGCCGCGTTCGCCGACTACCCCGCCACGCGCCACACCGTCGATCCGGACCGCCACATCGA
GCGGGTCACCGAGCTGCAAGAACTCTTCCTCACGCGCGTCGGGCTCGACATCGGCAAGGTGTGGGTCGCG
GACGACGGCGCCGCGGTGGCGGTCTGGACCACGCCGGAGAGCGTCGAAGCGGGGGCGGTGTTCGCCGAGA
TCGGCCCGCGCATGGCCGAGTTGAGCGGTTCCCGGCTGGCCGCGCAGCAACAGATGGAAGGCCTCCTGGC
GCCGCACCGGCCCAAGGAGCCCGCGTGGTTCCTGGCCACCGTCGGAGTCTCGCCCGACCACCAGGGCAAG
GGTCTGGGCAGCGCCGTCGTGCTCCCCGGAGTGGAGGCGGCCGAGCGCGCCGGGGTGCCCGCCTTCCTGG
AGACCTCCGCGCCCCGCAACCTCCCCTTCTACGAGCGGCTCGGCTTCACCGTCACCGCCGACGTCGAGGT
GCCCGAAGGACCGCGCACCTGGTGCATGACCCGCAAGCCCGGTGCCTCTGGTGGTTCTCCCAAGAAGAAA
AGGAAAGTCTAACCGGTCATCATCACCATCACCATTGAGTTTAAACCCGCTGATCAGCCTCGACTGTGCC
TTCTAGTTGCCAGCCATCTGTTGTTTGCCCCTCCCCCGTGCCTTCCTTGACCCTGGAAGGTGCCACTCCC
ACTGTCCTTTCCTAATAAAATGAGGAAATTGCATCGCATTGTCTGAGTAGGTGTCATTCTATTCTGGGGG
GTGGGGTGGGGCAGGACAGCAAGGGGGAGGATTGGGAAGACAATAGCAGGCATGCTGGGGATGCGGTGGG
CTCTATGGCTTCTGAGGCGGAAAGAACCAGCTGGGGCTCGATACCGTCGACCTCTAGCTAGAGCTTGGCG
TAATCATGGTCATAGCTGTTTCCTGTGTGAAATTGTTATCCGCTCACAATTCCACACAACATACGAGCCG
GAAGCATAAAGTGTAAAGCCTAGGATGCCTAATGAGTGAGCTAACTCACATTAATTGCGTTGCGCTCACT
GCCCGCTTTCCAGTCGGGAAACCTGTCGTGCCAGCTGCATTAATGAATCGGCCAACGCGCGGGAAGAGGC
GGTTTGCGTATTGGGCCGCTTCCTCGCTCACTGACTCGCTGCGCTCGGTCGTTCGGCTGCGGCGAGCGGT
ATCAGCTCACTCAAAGGCGGTAATACGGTTATCCACAGAATCAGGGGATAACGCAGGAAAGAACATGTGA
GCAAAAGGCCAGCAAAAGGCCAGGAACCGTAAAAAGGCCGCGTTGCTGGCGTTTTTCCATAGGCTCCGCC
CCCCTGACGAGCATCACAAAAATCGACGCTCAAGTCAGAGGTGGCGAAACCCGACAGGACTATAAAGATA
CCAGGCGTTTCCCCCTGGAAGCTCCCTCGTGCGCTCTCCTGTTCCGACCCTGCCGCTTACCGGATACCTG
TCCGCCTTTCTCCCTTCGGGAAGCGTGGCGCTTTCTCATAGCTCACGCTGTAGGTATCTCAGTTCGGTGT
AGGTCGTTCGCTCCAAGCTGGGCTGTGTGCACGAACCCCCCGTTCAGCCCGACCGCTGCGCCTTATCCGG
TAACTATCGTCTTGAGTCCAACCCGGTAAGACACGACTTATCGCCACTGGCAGCAGCCACTGGTAACAGG
ATTAGCAGAGCGAGGTATGTAGGCGGTGCTACAGAGTTCTTGAAGTGGTGGCCTAACTACGGCTACACTA
GAAGAACAGTATTTGGTATCTGCGCTCTGCTGAAGCCAGTTACCTTCGGAAAAAGAGTTGGTAGCTCTTG
ATCCGGCAAACAAACCACCGCTGGTAGCGGTGGTTTTTTTGTTTGCAAGCAGCAGATTACGCGCAGAAAA
AAAGGATCTCAAGAAGATCCTTTGATCTTTTCTACGGGGTCTGACACTCAGTGGAACGAAAACTCACGTT
AAGGGATTTTGGTCATGAGATTATCAAAAAGGATCTTCACCTAGATCCTTTTAAATTAAAAATGAAGTTT
TAAATCAATCTAAAGTATATATGAGTAAACTTGGTCTGACAGTTACCAATGCTTAATCAGTGAGGCACCT
ATCTCAGCGATCTGTCTATTTCGTTCATCCATAGTTGCCTGACTCCCCGTCGTGTAGATAACTACGATAC
GGGAGGGCTTACCATCTGGCCCCAGTGCTGCAATGATACCGCGAGACCCACGCTCACCGGCTCCAGATTT
ATCAGCAATAAACCAGCCAGCCGGAAGGGCCGAGCGCAGAAGTGGTCCTGCAACTTTATCCGCCTCCATC
CAGTCTATTAATTGTTGCCGGGAAGCTAGAGTAAGTAGTTCGCCAGTTAATAGTTTGCGCAACGTTGTTG
CCATTGCTACAGGCATCGTGGTGTCACGCTCGTCGTTTGGTATGGCTTCATTCAGCTCCGGTTCCCAACG
ATCAAGGCGAGTTACATGATCCCCCATGTTGTGCAAAAAAGCGGTTAGCTCCTTCGGTCCTCCGATCGTT
GTCAGAAGTAAGTTGGCCGCAGTGTTATCACTCATGGTTATGGCAGCACTGCATAATTCTCTTACTGTCA
TGCCATCCGTAAGATGCTTTTCTGTGACTGGTGAGTACTCAACCAAGTCATTCTGAGAATAGTGTATGCG
GCGACCGAGTTGCTCTTGCCCGGCGTCAATACGGGATAATACCGCGCCACATAGCAGAACTTTAAAAGTG
CTCATCATTGGAAAACGTTCTTCGGGGCGAAAACTCTCAAGGATCTTACCGCTGTTGAGATCCAGTTCGA
TGTAACCCACTCGTGCACCCAACTGATCTTCAGCATCTTTTACTTTCACCAGCGTTTCTGGGTGAGCAAA
AACAGGAAGGCAAAATGCCGCAAAAAAGGGAATAAGGGCGACACGGAAATGTTGAATACTCATACTCTTC
CTTTTTCAATATTATTGAAGCATTTATCAGGGTTATTGTCTCATGAGCGGATACATATTTGAATGTATTT
AGAAAAATAAACAAATAGGGGTTCCGCGCACATTTCCCCGAAAAGTGCCACCTGACGTCGACGGATCGGG
AGATCGATCTCCCGATCCCCTAGGGTCGACTCTCAGTACAATCTGCTCTGATGCCGCATAGTTAAGCCAG
TATCTGCTCCCTGCTTGTGTGTTGGAGGTCGCTGAGTAGTGCGCGAGCAAAATTTAAGCTACAACAAGGC
AAGGCTTGACCGACAATTGCATGAAGAATCTGCTTAGGGTTAGGCGTTTTGCGCTGCTTCGCGATGTACG
GGCCAGATATACGCGTTGACATTGATTATTGACTAGTTATTAATAGTAATCAATTACGGGGTCATTAGTT
CATAGCCCATATATGGAGTTCCGCGTTACATAACTTACGGTAAATGGCCCGCCTGGCTGACCGCCCAACG
ACCCCCGCCCATTGACGTCAATAATGACGTATGTTCCCATAGTAACGCCAATAGGGACTTTCCATTGACG
TCAATGGGTGGAGTATTTACGGTAAACT
